Addgene plasmid #211220: pBiT3.1-N_NUP214:1-2090
Purpose: Mammalian expression of full-length human NUP214. N-terminal HiBiT tag.
Depositing lab: Cheryl Arrowsmith. Depositing organization: University of Toronto. Publication: A Target Class Ligandability Evaluation of WD40 Repeat-Containing Proteins. Ackloo S, Li F, Szewczyk M, Seitova A, Loppnau P, Zeng H, Xu J, Ahmad S, Arnautova YA, Baghaie AJ, Beldar S, Bolotokova A, Centrella PA, Chau I, Clark MA, Cuozzo JW, Dehghani-Tafti S, Disch JS, Dong A, Dumas A, Feng JA, Ghiabi P, Gibson E, Gilmer J, Goldman B, Green SR, Guie MA, Guilinger JP, Harms N, Herasymenko O, Houliston S, Hutchinson A, Kearnes S, Keefe AD, Kimani SW, Kramer T, Kutera M, Kwak HA, Lento C, Li Y, Liu J, Loup J, Machado RAC, Mulhern CJ, Perveen S, Righetto GL, Riley P, Shrestha S, Sigel EA, Silva M, Sintchak MD, Slakman BL, Taylor RD, Thompson J, Torng W, Underkoffler C, von Rechenberg M, Walsh RT, Watson I, Wilson DJ, Wolf E, Yadav M, Yazdi AK, Zhang J, Zhang Y, Santhakumar V, Edwards AM, Barsyte-Lovejoy D, Schapira M, Brown PJ, Halabelian L, Arrowsmith CH. J Med Chem. 2025 Jan 23;68(2):1092-1112. doi: 10.1021/acs.jmedchem.4c02010. Epub 2024 Nov 4. PubMed 39495097.
Backbone
  Vector backbone: pBiT3.1-N
  Backbone manufacturer: Promega
  Vector type: Mammalian Expression
  Selectable markers: Neomycin (select with G418)
Growth in bacteria
  Bacterial resistance: Kanamycin, 50 μg/mL
  Growth temperature: 37°C
  Growth strain: DH5alpha
  Copy number: High Copy
Gene/Insert
  Gene/Insert name: NUP214:M1-S2090
  Species: H. sapiens (human)
  Insert size (bp): 6270
  Mutation: P574S natural variant (VAR_045691). S1872N annotated sequence conflict
  Entrez Gene: NUP214 (a.k.a. CAIN, CAN, IIAE9)
  Promoter: CMV
  Tag / fusion protein: MVSGWRLFKKISGSSGGSSG (N terminal on insert)
  Cloning method: Ligation Independent Cloning
  Sequencing primers: 5′ T7; 3′ TTGCTCAGCGGTGGCAGCAG
Resource information
  A portion of this plasmid was derived from a plasmid made by: Mammalian Gene Collection (BC045620)
Terms and licenses: Academic/Nonprofit Terms; Industry Terms: Not Available to Industry
Depositor comments: 5' Cloning Site: Xho1 (not destroyed), 3' Cloning Site: Xba1 (not destroyed).
How to cite: pBiT3.1-N_NUP214:1-2090 was a gift from Cheryl Arrowsmith (Addgene plasmid # 211220 ; http://n2t.net/addgene:211220 ; RRID:Addgene_211220)
