[The description below was written by a language model from this plasmid's Addgene catalogue record and pLannotate feature annotations shown in this document.]
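Description:
pBiT3.1-N_NUP214:1-2090 is a mammalian expression plasmid of about 10.6 kb built on the Promega pBiT3.1-N backbone and carrying full-length human NUP214 (residues M1 to S2090, a 6,270 bp insert) with an N-terminal HiBiT tag. The coding sequence derives in part from a Mammalian Gene Collection clone and was inserted by ligation-independent cloning between XhoI and XbaI sites, both of which were retained. It carries the P574S natural variant and S1872N, which is annotated as a sequence conflict. Transcription is driven by the CMV immediate-early enhancer and promoter, followed by a chimeric β-globin/immunoglobulin intron that supports efficient mRNA processing. A T7 promoter lies just upstream of the open reading frame and serves as a sequencing primer site. An SV40 polyadenylation signal is annotated downstream of the insert.

The plasmid is propagated in E. coli through a high-copy ColE1/pUC-type origin with kanamycin selection, provided by the neo (nptII) gene under the bacterial EM7 promoter, with a loxP site immediately upstream. The catalogue lists neomycin/G418 as the mammalian selectable marker. However, the feature table shows no eukaryotic promoter directly upstream of neo. It instead shows a separate SV40 early promoter–blasticidin S deaminase–synthetic poly(A) cassette that the catalogue entry does not mention, so the record is ambiguous about mammalian selection.

HiBiT is a short peptide that complements the LgBiT fragment to reconstitute NanoLuc luciferase, allowing luminescent detection and quantification of the tagged protein. The associated work evaluated the ligandability of WD40 repeat-containing proteins, which suggests use in cell-based assays of NUP214, although the record does not specify the assay.
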