Features (pLannotate 1.2.2; 17 found; start..end, strand, type, name):
     24..105     -  polyA_signal   SV40 poly(A) signal: SV40 polyadenylation signal
    128..211     -  CDS            large T antigen (fragment): large T antigen from SV40 (simian virus 40)
    276..641     +  enhancer       CMV enhancer: human cytomegalovirus immediate early enhancer
    643..842     +  promoter       CMV promoter: human cytomegalovirus (CMV) immediate early promoter
    981..1113    +  intron         chimeric intron: chimera between introns from human β-globin and immunoglobulin heavy chain genes
   1157..1175    +  promoter       T7 promoter: promoter for bacteriophage T7 RNA polymerase
   1250..7519    +  CDS            NUP214: NU214_HUMAN - Also known as CAIN, CAN, KIAA0023. Experimental evidence at protein level: Swiss-Prot protein existence level 1. (Microbial infection) Required for capsid disassembly of the human adenovirus 5 (HadV-5) leading to release of the viral genome to the nucleus (in vitro). From Homo sapiens (Human).
   7550..7568    +  misc_feature   MCS (fragment): pUC18/19 multiple cloning site
   7617..7738    -  polyA_signal   SV40 poly(A) signal: SV40 polyadenylation signal
   7761..7829    -  CDS            large T antigen (fragment): large T antigen from SV40 (simian virus 40)
   7853..7886    +  protein_bind   loxP: Cre-mediated recombination occurs in the 8-bp core sequence (GCATACAT). Cre recombinase
   7896..7943    +  promoter       EM7 promoter: synthetic bacterial promoter&nbsp
   7975..8766    +  CDS            neo: KKA2_KLEPN - Also known as kan, nptII. Experimental evidence at protein level: Swiss-Prot protein existence level 1. Resistance to kanamycin, neomycin, paromomycin, ribostamycin, butirosin and gentamicin B. From Klebsiella pneumoniae.
   8927..9515    -  rep_origin     ori: high-copy-number ColE1/pMB1/pBR322/pUC origin of replication
   9641..9689    -  polyA_signal   poly(A) signal: synthetic polyadenylation signal
   9713..10111   -  CDS            BSD: blasticidin S deaminase; Aspergillus terreus BSD; confers resistance to blasticidin
  10142..10499   -  promoter       SV40 promoter: SV40 enhancer and early promoter
>Addgene plasmid #211220 | pBiT3.1-N_NUP214:1-2090 | addgene full sequence | sequence record 425914 | Addgene NGS Result
AAGACGCGTTAATTAAGACGTCGGCAGTGAAAAAAATGCTTTATTTGTGAAATTTGTGATGCTATTGCTT
TATTTGTAACCATTATAAGCTGCAATAAACAAGTTAACAACAACAATTGCATTCATTTTATGTTTCAGGT
TCAGGGGGAGGTGTGGGAGGTTTTTTAAAGCAAGTAAAACCTCTACAAATGTGGTATGGCTGATTATGAT
CCGCGGCCGCAATACGTCGACGTTATCAGCTGACTTCGTACGAGAGCCTAGGATTATGGCGCGCCACTAG
TTATTAATAGTAATCAATTACGGGGTCATTAGTTCATAGCCCATATATGGAGTTCCGCGTTACATAACTT
ACGGTAAATGGCCCGCCTGGCTGACCGCCCAACGACCCCCGCCCATTGACGTCAATAATGACGTATGTTC
CCATAGTAACGCCAATAGGGACTTTCCATTGACGTCAATGGGTGGAGTATTTACGGTAAACTGCCCACTT
GGCAGTACATCAAGTGTATCATATGCCAAGTCCGCCCCCTATTGACGTCAATGACGGTAAATGGCCCGCC
TGGCATTATGCCCAGTACATGACCTTACGGGACTTTCCTACTTGGCAGTACATCTACGTATTAGTCATCG
CTATTACCATGGTGATGCGGTTTTGGCAGTACACCAATGGGCGTGGATAGCGGTTTGACTCACGGGGATT
TCCAAGTCTCCACCCCATTGACGTCAATGGGAGTTTGTTTTGGCACCAAAATCAACGGGACTTTCCAAAA
TGTCGTAATAACCCCGCCCCGTTGACGCAAATGGGCGGTAGGCGTGTACGGTGGGAGGTCTATATAAGCA
GAGCTGGTTTAGTGAACCGTCAGATCACTAGAATCTTTATTGCGGTAGTTTATCACAGTTAAATTGCTAA
CGCAGTCAGTGCTTCTGACACAACAGTCTCGAACTTAAGCTGCAGAAGTTGGTCGTGAGGCACTGGGCAG
GTAAGTATCAAGGTTACAAGACAGGTTTAAGGAGACCAATAGAAACTGGGCTTGTCGAGACAGAGAAGAC
TCTTGCGTTTCTGATAGGCACCTATTGGTCTTACTGACATCCACTTTGCCTTTCTCTCCACAGGTGTCCA
CTCCCAGTTCAATTACAGCTCTTAAGGCTAGAGTATTAATACGACTCACTATAGGGGTTAGCGATCGCCA
TGGTGAGCGGCTGGCGGCTGTTCAAGAAGATTAGCGGGAGCTCCGGTGGCTCGAGCGGTATGGGAGACGA
GATGGATGCCATGATTCCCGAGCGGGAGATGAAGGATTTTCAGTTTAGAGCGCTAAAGAAGGTGAGAATC
TTTGACTCCCCTGAGGAATTGCCCAAGGAACGCTCGAGTCTGCTTGCTGTGTCCAACAAATATGGTCTGG
TCTTCGCTGGTGGAGCCAGTGGCTTGCAGATTTTTCCTACTAAAAATCTTCTTATTCAAAATAAACCCGG
AGATGATCCCAACAAAATAGTTGATAAAGTCCAAGGCTTGCTAGTTCCTATGAAATTCCCAATCCATCAC
CTGGCCTTGAGCTGTGATAACCTCACACTCTCTGCGTGCATGATGTCCAGTGAATATGGTTCCATTATTG
CTTTTTTTGATGTTCGCACATTCTCAAATGAGGCTAAACAGCAAAAACGCCCATTTGCCTATCATAAGCT
TTTGAAAGATGCAGGAGGCATGGTGATTGATATGAAGTGGAACCCCACTGTCCCCTCCATGGTGGCAGTT
TGTCTGGCTGATGGTAGTATTGCTGTCCTGCAAGTCACGGAAACAGTGAAAGTATGTGCAACTCTTCCTT
CCACGGTAGCAGTAACCTCTGTGTGCTGGAGCCCCAAAGGAAAGCAGCTGGCAGTGGGAAAACAGAATGG
AACTGTGGTCCAGTATCTTCCTACTTTGCAGGAAAAAAAAGTCATTCCTTGTCCTCCGTTTTATGAGTCA
GATCATCCTGTCAGAGTTCTGGATGTGCTGTGGATTGGTACCTACGTCTTCGCCATAGTGTATGCTGCTG
CAGATGGGACCCTGGAAACGTCTCCAGATGTGGTGATGGCTCTACTACCGAAAAAAGAAGAAAAGCACCC
AGAGATATTTGTGAACTTTATGGAGCCCTGTTATGGCAGCTGCACGGAGAGACAGCATCATTACTACCTC
AGTTACATTGAGGAATGGGATTTAGTGCTGGCAGCATCTGCGGCTTCAACAGAAGTTAGTATCCTTGCTC
GACAAAGTGATCAGATTAATTGGGAATCTTGGCTACTGGAGGATTCTAGTCGAGCTGAATTGCCTGTGAC
AGACAAGAGTGATGACTCCTTGCCCATGGGAGTTGTCGTAGACTATACAAACCAAGTGGAAATCACCATC
AGTGATGAAAAGACTCTTCCTCCTGCTCCAGTTCTCATGTTACTTTCAACAGATGGTGTGCTTTGTCCAT
TTTATATGATTAATCAAAATCCTGGGGTTAAGTCTCTCATCAAAACACCAGAGCGACTTTCATTAGAAGG
AGAGCGACAGCCCAAGTCACCAGGAAGTACTCCCACTACCCCAACCTCCTCTCAAGCCCCACAGAAACTG
GATGCTTCTGCAGCTGCAGCCCCTGCCTCTCTGCCACCTTCATCACCTGCTGCTCCCATTGCCACTTTTT
CTTTGCTTCCTGCTGGTGGAGCCCCCACTGTGTTCTCCTTTGGTTCTTCATCTTTGAAGTCATCGGCTAC
GGTCACTGGGGAGCCCCCTTCATATTCCAGTGGCTCCGACAGCTCCAAAGCAGCCCCAGGCCCTGGCCCA
TCAACCTTCTCTTTTGTTCCCCCTTCTAAAGCCTCCCTAGCCCCCACCCCTGCAGCGTCTCCTGTGGCTC
CATCAGCTGCTTCATTCTCCTTTGGATCATCTGGTTTTAAGCCTACCCTGGAAAGCACACCAGTGCCAAG
TGTGTCTGCTCCAAATATAGCAATGAAGTCCTCCTTCCCACCCTCAACCTCTGCTGTCAAAGTCAACCTT
AGTGAAAAGTTTACTGCTGCAGCTACCTCTACTCCTGTTAGTAGCTCCCAGAGCGCACCCCCGATGTCGC
CATTCTCTTCTGCCTCCAAGCCAGCTGCTTCTGGACCACTCAGCCACCCCACACCTCTCTCAGCACCACC
TAGTTCCGTGCCATTGAAGTCCTCAGTCTTGCCCTCACCATCAGGACGATCTGCTCAGGGCAGTTCAAGC
CCAGTGCCCTCAATGGTACAGAAATCACCCAGGATAACCCCTCCAGCGGCAAAGCCAGGCTCTCCCCAGG
CAAAGTCACTTCAGCCTGCTGTTGCAGAAAAGCAGGGACATCAGTGGAAAGATTCAGATCCTGTAATGGC
TGGAATTGGGGAGGAGATTGCACACTTTCAGAAGGAGTTGGAAGAGTTAAAAGCCCGAACTTCCAAAGCC
TGTTTCCAAGTGGGCACTTCTGAGGAGATGAAGATGCTGCGAACAGAATCAGATGACTTGCATACCTTTC
TTTTGGAGATTAAAGAGACCACAGAGTCGCTTCATGGAGATATAAGTAGCCTGAAAACAACTTTACTTGA
GGGCTTTGCTGGTGTTGAGGAAGCCAGAGAACAAAATGAAAGAAATCGTGACTCTGGTTATCTGCATTTG
CTTTATAAAAGACCACTGGATCCCAAGAGTGAAGCTCAGCTTCAGGAAATTCGGCGCCTTCATCAGTATG
TGAAATTTGCTGTCCAAGATGTGAATGATGTTCTAGACTTGGAGTGGGATCAGCATCTGGAACAAAAGAA
AAAACAAAGGCACCTGCTTGTGCCAGAGCGAGAGACACTGTTTAACACCCTAGCCAACAATCGGGAAATC
ATCAACCAACAGAGGAAGAGGCTGAATCACCTGGTGGATAGTCTTCAGCAGCTCCGCCTTTACAAACAGA
CTTCCCTGTGGAGCCTGTCCTCGGCTGTTCCTTCCCAGAGCAGCATTCACAGTTTTGACAGTGACCTGGA
AAGCCTGTGCAATGCTTTGTTGAAAACCACCATAGAATCTCACACCAAATCCTTGCCCAAAGTACCAGCC
AAACTGTCCCCCATGAAACAGGCACAACTGAGAAACTTCTTGGCCAAGAGGAAGACCCCACCAGTGAGAT
CCACTGCTCCAGCCAGCCTGTCTCGATCAGCCTTTCTGTCTCAGAGATATTATGAAGACTTGGATGAAGT
CAGCTCAACGTCATCTGTCTCCCAGTCTCTGGAGAGTGAAGATGCACGGACGTCCTGTAAAGATGACGAG
GCAGTGGTTCAGGCCCCTCGGCACGCCCCCGTGGTTCGCACTCCTTCCATCCAGCCCAGTCTCTTGCCCC
ATGCAGCACCTTTTGCTAAATCTCACCTGGTTCATGGTTCTTCACCTGGTGTGATGGGAACTTCAGTGGC
TACATCTGCTAGCAAAATTATTCCTCAAGGGGCCGATAGCACAATGCTTGCCACGAAAACCGTGAAACAT
GGTGCACCTAGTCCTTCCCACCCCATCTCAGCCCCGCAGGCAGCTGCCGCAGCAGCACTCAGGCGGCAGA
TGGCCAGTCAGGCACCAGCTGTAAACACTTTGACTGAATCAACGTTGAAGAATGTCCCTCAAGTGGTAAA
TGTGCAGGAATTGAAGAATAACCCTGCAACCCCTTCTACAGCCATGGGTTCTTCAGTGCCCTACTCCACA
GCCAAAACACCTCACCCAGTGTTGACCCCAGTGGCTGCTAACCAAGCCAAGCAGGGGTCTCTAATAAATT
CCCTTAAGCCATCTGGGCCTACACCAGCATCCGGTCAGTTATCATCTGGTGACAAAGCTTCAGGGACAGC
CAAGATAGAAACAGCTGTGACTTCAACCCCATCTGCTTCTGGGCAGTTCAGCAAGCCTTTCTCATTTTCT
CCATCAGGGACTGGCTTTAATTTTGGGATAATCACACCAACACCGTCTTCTAATTTCACTGCTGCACAAG
GGGCAACACCCTCCACTAAAGAGTCAAGCCAGCCGGACGCATTCTCATCTGGTGGGGGAAGCAAACCTTC
TTATGAGGCCATTCCTGAAAGCTCACCTCCCTCAGGAATCACATCCGCATCAAACACCACCCCAGGAGAA
CCTGCCGCATCTAGCAGCAGACCTGTGGCACCTTCTGGAACTGCTCTTTCCACCACCTCTAGTAAGCTGG
AAACCCCACCGTCCAAGCTGGGAGAGCTTCTGTTTCCAAGTTCTTTGGCTGGAGAGACTCTGGGAAGTTT
TTCAGGACTGCGGGTTGGCCAAGCAGATGATTCTACAAAACCAACCAATAAGGCTTCATCCACAAGCCTA
ACTAGTACCCAGCCAACCAAGACGTCAGGCGTGCCCTCAGGGTTTAATTTTACTGCCCCCCCGGTGTTAG
GGAAGCACACGGAGCCCCCTGTGACATCCTCTGCAACCACCACCTCAGTAGCACCACCAGCAGCCACCAG
CACTTCCTCAACTGCCGTTTTTGGCAGTCTGCCAGTCACCAGTGCAGGATCCTCTGGGGTCATCAGTTTT
GGTGGGACATCTCTAAGTGCTGGCAAGACTAGTTTTTCATTTGGAAGCCAACAGACCAATAGCACAGTGC
CCCCATCTGCCCCACCACCAACTACAGCTGCCACTCCCCTTCCAACATCATTCCCCACATTGTCATTTGG
TAGCCTCCTGAGTTCAGCAACTACCCCCTCCCTGCCTATGTCCGCTGGCAGAAGCACAGAAGAGGCCACT
TCATCAGCTTTGCCTGAGAAGCCAGGTGACAGTGAGGTCTCAGCATCAGCAGCCTCACTTCTAGAGGAGC
AACAGTCAGCCCAGCTTCCCCAGGCTCCTCCGCAAACTTCTGACTCTGTTAAAAAAGAACCTGTTCTTGC
CCAGCCTGCAGTCAGCAACTCTGGCACTGCAGCATCTAGTACTAGTCTTGTAGCACTTTCTGCAGAGGCT
ACCCCAGCCACCACGGGGGTCCCTGATGCCAGGACGGAGGCAGTACCACCTGCTTCCTCCTTTTCTGTGC
CTGGGCAGACTGCTGTCACAGCAGCTGCTATCTCAAGTGCAGGCCCTGTGGCCGTCGAAACATCAAGTAC
CCCCATAGCCTCCAGCACCACGTCCATTGTTGCTCCCGGCCCATCTGCAGAGGCAGCAGCATTTGGTACC
GTCACTTCTGGCTCATCCGTCTTTGCTCAGCCTCCTGCTGCCAGTTCTAGCTCAGCTTTCAACCAGCTCA
CCAACAACACAGCCACTGCCCCCTCTGCCACGCCCGTGTTTGGGCAAGTGGCAGCCAGCACCGCACCAAG
TCTGTTTGGGCAGCAGACTGGTAGCACAGCCAGCACAGCAGCTGCCACACCACAGGTCAGCAGCTCAGGG
TTTAGCAGCCCAGCTTTTGGTACCACAGCCCCAGGGGTCTTTGGACAGACAACCTTCGGGCAGGCCTCAG
TCTTTGGGCAGTCGGCGAGCAGTGCTGCAAGTGTCTTTTCCTTCAGTCAGCCTGGGTTCAGTTCCGTGCC
TGCCTTCGGTCAGCCTGCTTCCTCCACTCCCACATCCACCAGTGGAAGTGTCTTTGGTGCCGCCTCAAGT
ACCAGTAGCTCCAGTTCCTTCTCATTTGGACAGTCTTCTCCCAACACAGGAGGGGGGCTGTTTGGCCAAA
GCAACGCTCCTGCTTTTGGGCAGAGTCCTGGCTTTGGACAGGGAGGCTCTGTCTTTGGTGGTACCTCAGC
TGCCACCACAACAGCAGCAACCTCTGGGTTCAGCTTTTGCCAAGCTTCAGGTTTTGGGTCTAGTAATACT
GGTTCTGTGTTTGGTCAAGCAGCCAGTACTGGTGGAATAGTCTTTGGCCAGCAATCATCCTCTTCCAGTG
GTAACGTGTTTGGGTCTGGAAACACTGGAAGAGGGGGAGGTTTCTTCAGTGGCCTTGGAGGAAAACCCAG
TCAGGATGCAGCCAACAAAAACCCATTCAGCTCGGCCAGTGGGGGCTTTGGATCCACAGCTACCTCAAAT
ACCTCTAACCTATTTGGAAACAGTGGGGCCAAGACATTTGGTGGATTTGCCAGCTCGTCGTTTGGAGAGC
AGAAACCCACTGGCACTTTCAGCTCTGGAGGAGGAAGTGTGGCATCCCAAGGCTTTGGGTTTTCCTCTCC
AAACAAAACAGGTGGCTTCGGTGCTGCTCCAGTGTTTGGCAGCCCTCCTACTTTTGGGGGATCCCCTGGG
TTTGGAGGGGTGCCAGCATTCGGTTCAGCCCCAGCCTTTACAAGCCCTCTGGGCTCGACGGGAGGCAAAG
TGTTCGGAGAGGGCACTGCAGCTGCCAGCGCAGGAGGATTCGGGTTTGGGAGCAGCAGCAACACCACATC
CTTCGGCACGCTCGCGAGTCAGAATGCCCCCACTTTCGGATCACTGTCCCAACAGACTTCTGGTTTTGGG
ACCCAGAGTAGCGGATTCTCTGGTTTTGGATCAGGCACAGGAGGGTTCAGCTTTGGGTCAAATAACTCGT
CTGTCCAGGGTTTTGGTGGCTGGCGAAGCTAATCTAGAGGTCAAGCTTCGGGGGTTTAAACCTGCAGGCA
TGCAAGCTGATTTGGCTGCTGCCACCGCTGAGCAAGGCCGCTTCGAGCAGACATGATAAGATACATTGAT
GAGTTTGGACAAACCACAACTAGAATGCAGTGAAAAAAATGCTTTATTTGTGAAATTTGTGATGCTATTG
CTTTATTTGTAACCATTATAAGCTGCAATAAACAAGTTAACAACAACAATTGCATTCATTTTATGTTTCA
GGTTCAGGGGGAGATGTGGGAGGTTTTTTTAAGCAAGTAAAACCTCTACAAATGTGGTAAAATCTTAATT
AAGACTTCTAATATAACTTCGTATAGCATACATTATACGAAGTTATGGTTCCACTGTTGACAATTAATCA
TCGGCATAGTATATCGGCATAGTATAATACGACAAGGTGAGGAACTAAACCCAGGAGGCAGATCATGATT
GAACAAGATGGATTGCACGCAGGTTCTCCGGCCGCTTGGGTGGAGAGGCTATTCGGCTATGACTGGGCAC
AACAGACAATCGGCTGCTCTGATGCCGCCGTGTTCCGGCTGTCAGCGCAGGGGCGCCCGGTTCTTTTTGT
CAAGACCGACCTGTCCGGTGCCCTGAATGAACTGCAGGACGAGGCAGCGCGGCTATCGTGGCTGGCCACG
ACGGGCGTTCCTTGCGCAGCTGTGCTCGACGTTGTCACTGAAGCGGGAAGGGACTGGCTGCTATTGGGCG
AAGTGCCGGGGCAGGATCTCCTGTCATCTCACCTTGCTCCTGCCGAGAAAGTATCCATCATGGCTGATGC
AATGCGGCGGCTGCATACGCTTGATCCGGCTACCTGCCCATTCGACCACCAAGCGAAACATCGCATCGAG
CGAGCACGTACTCGGATGGAAGCCGGTCTTGTCGATCAGGATGATCTGGACGAAGAGCATCAGGGGCTCG
CGCCAGCCGAACTGTTCGCCAGGCTCAAGGCGCGCATGCCCGACGGCGAGGATCTCGTCGTGACCCATGG
CGATGCCTGCTTGCCGAATATCATGGTGGAAAATGGCCGCTTTTCTGGATTCATCGACTGTGGCCGGCTG
GGTGTGGCGGACCGCTATCAGGACATAGCGTTGGCTACCCGTGATATTGCTGAAGAGCTTGGCGGCGAAT
GGGCTGACCGCTTCCTCGTGCTTTACGGTATCGCCGCTCCCGATTCGCAGCGCATCGCCTTCTATCGCCT
TCTTGACGAGTTCTTCTGATTCGAAATGACCGACCAAGCGACGCCCAACCGGTATCAGCTCACTCAAAGG
CGGTAATACGGTTATCCACAGAATCAGGGGATAACGCAGGAAAGAACATGTGAGCAAAAGGCCAGCAAAA
GGCCAGGAACCGTAAAAAGGCCGCGTTGCTGGCGTTTTTCCATAGGCTCCGCCCCCCTGACGAGCATCAC
AAAAATCGACGCTCAAGTCAGAGGTGGCGAAACCCGACAGGACTATAAAGATACCAGGCGTTTCCCCCTG
GAAGCTCCCTCGTGCGCTCTCCTGTTCCGACCCTGCCGCTTACCGGATACCTGTCCGCCTTTCTCCCTTC
GGGAAGCGTGGCGCTTTCTCATAGCTCACGCTGTAGGTATCTCAGTTCGGTGTAGGTCGTTCGCTCCAAG
CTGGGCTGTGTGCACGAACCCCCCGTTCAGCCCGACCGCTGCGCCTTATCCGGTAACTATCGTCTTGAGT
CCAACCCGGTAAGACACGACTTATCGCCACTGGCAGCAGCCACTGGTAACAGGATTAGCAGAGCGAGGTA
TGTAGGCGGTGCTACAGAGTTCTTGAAGTGGTGGCCTAACTACGGCTACACTAGAAGGACAGTATTTGGT
ATCTGCGCTCTGCTGAAGCCAGTTACCTTCGGAAAAAGAGTTGGTAGCTCTTGATCCGGCAAACAAACCA
CCGCTGGTAGCGGTGGTTTTTTTGTTTGCAAGCAGCAGATTACGCGCAGAAAAAAAGGATTTCAAGAAGA
TCCTTTGATCTTTTCTACGGGGTCTGACGCTCAGTGGAACGAAAACTCACGTTAAGGGATTTTGGTCATG
AGATTATCAAAAAGGATCTTCACCTAGATCCTTTTATAGTCCGGAATCGTCACACAAAAAACCAACACAC
AGATGTAATGAAAATAAAGATATTTTATTGCGGCCATCGTGATGGCTAGAGTTTAGCCCTCCCACACATA
ACCAGAGGGCAGCAATTCACGAATCCCAACTGCCGTCGGCTGTCCATCACTGTCCTTCACTATGGCTTTG
ATCCCAGGATGCAGATCGAGAAGCACCTGTCGGCACCGTCCGCAGGGGCTCAAGATGCCCCTGTTCTCAT
TTCCGATCGCGACGATACAAGTCAGGTTGCCAGCTGCCGCAGCAGCAGCAGTGCCCAGCACCACGAGTTC
TGCACAAGGTCCCCCAGTAAAATGATATACATTGACACCAGTGAAGATGCGGCCGTCGCTAGAGAGAGCT
GCGCTGGCGACGCTGTAGTCTTCAGAGATGGGGATGCTGTTGATTGTAGCCGTTGCTCTTTCAATGAGGG
TGGATTCTTCTTGAGACAAAGGCTTGGCCATGGTGGCGCTAGTGTCAGAAGAATCGAGCTTTTTGCAAAA
GCCTAGGCCTCCAAAAAAGCCTCCTCACTACTTCTGGAATAGCTCAGAGGCCGAGGCGGCCTCGGCCTCT
GCATAAATAAAAAAAATTAGTCAGCCATGGGGCGGAGAATGGGCGGAACTGGGCGGAGTTAGGGGCGGGA
TGGGCGGAGTTAGGGGCGGGACTATGGTTGCTGACTAATTGAGATGCATGCTTTGCATACTTCTGCCTGC
TGGGGAGCCTGGGGACTTTCCACACCTGGTTGCTGACTAATTGAGATGCATGCTTTGCATACTTCTGCCT
GCTGGGGAGCCTGGGGACTTTCCACACCCTAACTGACACACATTCCACAGCTGGTTCTTTCCGCCTCAGA
AGGTACCTAACCAAGTTCCTCTTTCAGAGGTTATTTCAGGCCATGGTGCTGCGC
