>Addgene plasmid #211220 | pBiT3.1-N_NUP214:1-2090 | depositor partial sequence | sequence record 411918 | Insert sequence
ATGGGAGACGAGATGGATGCCATGATTCCCGAGCGGGAGATGAAGGATTTTCAGTTTAGAGCGCTAAAGA
AGGTGAGAATCTTTGACTCCCCTGAGGAATTGCCCAAGGAACGCTCGAGTCTGCTTGCTGTGTCCAACAA
ATATGGTCTGGTCTTCGCTGGTGGAGCCAGTGGCTTGCAGATTTTTCCTACTAAAAATCTTCTTATTCAA
AATAAACCCGGAGATGATCCCAACAAAATAGTTGATAAAGTCCAAGGCTTGCTAGTTCCTATGAAATTCC
CAATCCATCACCTGGCCTTGAGCTGTGATAACCTCACACTCTCTGCGTGCATGATGTCCAGTGAATATGG
TTCCATTATTGCTTTTTTTGATGTTCGCACATTCTCAAATGAGGCTAAACAGCAAAAACGCCCATTTGCC
TATCATAAGCTTTTGAAAGATGCAGGAGGCATGGTGATTGATATGAAGTGGAACCCCACTGTCCCCTCCA
TGGTGGCAGTTTGTCTGGCTGATGGTAGTATTGCTGTCCTGCAAGTCACGGAAACAGTGAAAGTATGTGC
AACTCTTCCTTCCACGGTAGCAGTAACCTCTGTGTGCTGGAGCCCCAAAGGAAAGCAGCTGGCAGTGGGA
AAACAGAATGGAACTGTGGTCCAGTATCTTCCTACTTTGCAGGAAAAAAAAGTCATTCCTTGTCCTCCGT
TTTATGAGTCAGATCATCCTGTCAGAGTTCTGGATGTGCTGTGGATTGGTACCTACGTCTTCGCCATAGT
GTATGCTGCTGCAGATGGGACCCTGGAAACGTCTCCAGATGTGGTGATGGCTCTACTACCGAAAAAAGAA
GAAAAGCACCCAGAGATATTTGTGAACTTTATGGAGCCCTGTTATGGCAGCTGCACGGAGAGACAGCATC
ATTACTACCTCAGTTACATTGAGGAATGGGATTTAGTGCTGGCAGCATCTGCGGCTTCAACAGAAGTTAG
TATCCTTGCTCGACAAAGTGATCAGATTAATTGGGAATCTTGGCTACTGGAGGATTCTAGTCGAGCTGAA
TTGCCTGTGACAGACAAGAGTGATGACTCCTTGCCCATGGGAGTTGTCGTAGACTATACAAACCAAGTGG
AAATCACCATCAGTGATGAAAAGACTCTTCCTCCTGCTCCAGTTCTCATGTTACTTTCAACAGATGGTGT
GCTTTGTCCATTTTATATGATTAATCAAAATCCTGGGGTTAAGTCTCTCATCAAAACACCAGAGCGACTT
TCATTAGAAGGAGAGCGACAGCCCAAGTCACCAGGAAGTACTCCCACTACCCCAACCTCCTCTCAAGCCC
CACAGAAACTGGATGCTTCTGCAGCTGCAGCCCCTGCCTCTCTGCCACCTTCATCACCTGCTGCTCCCAT
TGCCACTTTTTCTTTGCTTCCTGCTGGTGGAGCCCCCACTGTGTTCTCCTTTGGTTCTTCATCTTTGAAG
TCATCGGCTACGGTCACTGGGGAGCCCCCTTCATATTCCAGTGGCTCCGACAGCTCCAAAGCAGCCCCAG
GCCCTGGCCCATCAACCTTCTCTTTTGTTCCCCCTTCTAAAGCCTCCCTAGCCCCCACCCCTGCAGCGTC
TCCTGTGGCTCCATCAGCTGCTTCATTCTCCTTTGGATCATCTGGTTTTAAGCCTACCCTGGAAAGCACA
CCAGTGCCAAGTGTGTCTGCTCCAAATATAGCAATGAAGTCCTCCTTCCCACCCTCAACCTCTGCTGTCA
AAGTCAACCTTAGTGAAAAGTTTACTGCTGCAGCTACCTCTACTCCTGTTAGTAGCTCCCAGAGCGCACC
CCCGATGTCGCCATTCTCTTCTGCCTCCAAGCCAGCTGCTTCTGGACCACTCAGCCACCCCACACCTCTC
TCAGCACCACCTAGTTCCGTGCCATTGAAGTCCTCAGTCTTGCCCTCACCATCAGGACGATCTGCTCAGG
GCAGTTCAAGCCCAGTGCCCTCAATGGTACAGAAATCACCCAGGATAACCCCTCCAGCGGCAAAGCCAGG
CTCTCCCCAGGCAAAGTCACTTCAGCCTGCTGTTGCAGAAAAGCAGGGACATCAGTGGAAAGATTCAGAT
CCTGTAATGGCTGGAATTGGGGAGGAGATTGCACACTTTCAGAAGGAGTTGGAAGAGTTAAAAGCCCGAA
CTTCCAAAGCCTGTTTCCAAGTGGGCACTTCTGAGGAGATGAAGATGCTGCGAACAGAATCAGATGACTT
GCATACCTTTCTTTTGGAGATTAAAGAGACCACAGAGTCGCTTCATGGAGATATAAGTAGCCTGAAAACA
ACTTTACTTGAGGGCTTTGCTGGTGTTGAGGAAGCCAGAGAACAAAATGAAAGAAATCGTGACTCTGGTT
ATCTGCATTTGCTTTATAAAAGACCACTGGATCCCAAGAGTGAAGCTCAGCTTCAGGAAATTCGGCGCCT
TCATCAGTATGTGAAATTTGCTGTCCAAGATGTGAATGATGTTCTAGACTTGGAGTGGGATCAGCATCTG
GAACAAAAGAAAAAACAAAGGCACCTGCTTGTGCCAGAGCGAGAGACACTGTTTAACACCCTAGCCAACA
ATCGGGAAATCATCAACCAACAGAGGAAGAGGCTGAATCACCTGGTGGATAGTCTTCAGCAGCTCCGCCT
TTACAAACAGACTTCCCTGTGGAGCCTGTCCTCGGCTGTTCCTTCCCAGAGCAGCATTCACAGTTTTGAC
AGTGACCTGGAAAGCCTGTGCAATGCTTTGTTGAAAACCACCATAGAATCTCACACCAAATCCTTGCCCA
AAGTACCAGCCAAACTGTCCCCCATGAAACAGGCACAACTGAGAAACTTCTTGGCCAAGAGGAAGACCCC
ACCAGTGAGATCCACTGCTCCAGCCAGCCTGTCTCGATCAGCCTTTCTGTCTCAGAGATATTATGAAGAC
TTGGATGAAGTCAGCTCAACGTCATCTGTCTCCCAGTCTCTGGAGAGTGAAGATGCACGGACGTCCTGTA
AAGATGACGAGGCAGTGGTTCAGGCCCCTCGGCACGCCCCCGTGGTTCGCACTCCTTCCATCCAGCCCAG
TCTCTTGCCCCATGCAGCACCTTTTGCTAAATCTCACCTGGTTCATGGTTCTTCACCTGGTGTGATGGGA
ACTTCAGTGGCTACATCTGCTAGCAAAATTATTCCTCAAGGGGCCGATAGCACAATGCTTGCCACGAAAA
CCGTGAAACATGGTGCACCTAGTCCTTCCCACCCCATCTCAGCCCCGCAGGCAGCTGCCGCAGCAGCACT
CAGGCGGCAGATGGCCAGTCAGGCACCAGCTGTAAACACTTTGACTGAATCAACGTTGAAGAATGTCCCT
CAAGTGGTAAATGTGCAGGAATTGAAGAATAACCCTGCAACCCCTTCTACAGCCATGGGTTCTTCAGTGC
CCTACTCCACAGCCAAAACACCTCACCCAGTGTTGACCCCAGTGGCTGCTAACCAAGCCAAGCAGGGGTC
TCTAATAAATTCCCTTAAGCCATCTGGGCCTACACCAGCATCCGGTCAGTTATCATCTGGTGACAAAGCT
TCAGGGACAGCCAAGATAGAAACAGCTGTGACTTCAACCCCATCTGCTTCTGGGCAGTTCAGCAAGCCTT
TCTCATTTTCTCCATCAGGGACTGGCTTTAATTTTGGGATAATCACACCAACACCGTCTTCTAATTTCAC
TGCTGCACAAGGGGCAACACCCTCCACTAAAGAGTCAAGCCAGCCGGACGCATTCTCATCTGGTGGGGGA
AGCAAACCTTCTTATGAGGCCATTCCTGAAAGCTCACCTCCCTCAGGAATCACATCCGCATCAAACACCA
CCCCAGGAGAACCTGCCGCATCTAGCAGCAGACCTGTGGCACCTTCTGGAACTGCTCTTTCCACCACCTC
TAGTAAGCTGGAAACCCCACCGTCCAAGCTGGGAGAGCTTCTGTTTCCAAGTTCTTTGGCTGGAGAGACT
CTGGGAAGTTTTTCAGGACTGCGGGTTGGCCAAGCAGATGATTCTACAAAACCAACCAATAAGGCTTCAT
CCACAAGCCTAACTAGTACCCAGCCAACCAAGACGTCAGGCGTGCCCTCAGGGTTTAATTTTACTGCCCC
CCCGGTGTTAGGGAAGCACACGGAGCCCCCTGTGACATCCTCTGCAACCACCACCTCAGTAGCACCACCA
GCAGCCACCAGCACTTCCTCAACTGCCGTTTTTGGCAGTCTGCCAGTCACCAGTGCAGGATCCTCTGGGG
TCATCAGTTTTGGTGGGACATCTCTAAGTGCTGGCAAGACTAGTTTTTCATTTGGAAGCCAACAGACCAA
TAGCACAGTGCCCCCATCTGCCCCACCACCAACTACAGCTGCCACTCCCCTTCCAACATCATTCCCCACA
TTGTCATTTGGTAGCCTCCTGAGTTCAGCAACTACCCCCTCCCTGCCTATGTCCGCTGGCAGAAGCACAG
AAGAGGCCACTTCATCAGCTTTGCCTGAGAAGCCAGGTGACAGTGAGGTCTCAGCATCAGCAGCCTCACT
TCTAGAGGAGCAACAGTCAGCCCAGCTTCCCCAGGCTCCTCCGCAAACTTCTGACTCTGTTAAAAAAGAA
CCTGTTCTTGCCCAGCCTGCAGTCAGCAACTCTGGCACTGCAGCATCTAGTACTAGTCTTGTAGCACTTT
CTGCAGAGGCTACCCCAGCCACCACGGGGGTCCCTGATGCCAGGACGGAGGCAGTACCACCTGCTTCCTC
CTTTTCTGTGCCTGGGCAGACTGCTGTCACAGCAGCTGCTATCTCAAGTGCAGGCCCTGTGGCCGTCGAA
ACATCAAGTACCCCCATAGCCTCCAGCACCACGTCCATTGTTGCTCCCGGCCCATCTGCAGAGGCAGCAG
CATTTGGTACCGTCACTTCTGGCTCATCCGTCTTTGCTCAGCCTCCTGCTGCCAGTTCTAGCTCAGCTTT
CAACCAGCTCACCAACAACACAGCCACTGCCCCCTCTGCCACGCCCGTGTTTGGGCAAGTGGCAGCCAGC
ACCGCACCAAGTCTGTTTGGGCAGCAGACTGGTAGCACAGCCAGCACAGCAGCTGCCACACCACAGGTCA
GCAGCTCAGGGTTTAGCAGCCCAGCTTTTGGTACCACAGCCCCAGGGGTCTTTGGACAGACAACCTTCGG
GCAGGCCTCAGTCTTTGGGCAGTCGGCGAGCAGTGCTGCAAGTGTCTTTTCCTTCAGTCAGCCTGGGTTC
AGTTCCGTGCCTGCCTTCGGTCAGCCTGCTTCCTCCACTCCCACATCCACCAGTGGAAGTGTCTTTGGTG
CCGCCTCAAGTACCAGTAGCTCCAGTTCCTTCTCATTTGGACAGTCTTCTCCCAACACAGGAGGGGGGCT
GTTTGGCCAAAGCAACGCTCCTGCTTTTGGGCAGAGTCCTGGCTTTGGACAGGGAGGCTCTGTCTTTGGT
GGTACCTCAGCTGCCACCACAACAGCAGCAACCTCTGGGTTCAGCTTTTGCCAAGCTTCAGGTTTTGGGT
CTAGTAATACTGGTTCTGTGTTTGGTCAAGCAGCCAGTACTGGTGGAATAGTCTTTGGCCAGCAATCATC
CTCTTCCAGTGGTAACGTGTTTGGGTCTGGAAACACTGGAAGAGGGGGAGGTTTCTTCAGTGGCCTTGGA
GGAAAACCCAGTCAGGATGCAGCCAACAAAAACCCATTCAGCTCGGCCAGTGGGGGCTTTGGATCCACAG
CTACCTCAAATACCTCTAACCTATTTGGAAACAGTGGGGCCAAGACATTTGGTGGATTTGCCAGCTCGTC
GTTTGGAGAGCAGAAACCCACTGGCACTTTCAGCTCTGGAGGAGGAAGTGTGGCATCCCAAGGCTTTGGG
TTTTCCTCTCCAAACAAAACAGGTGGCTTCGGTGCTGCTCCAGTGTTTGGCAGCCCTCCTACTTTTGGGG
GATCCCCTGGGTTTGGAGGGGTGCCAGCATTCGGTTCAGCCCCAGCCTTTACAAGCCCTCTGGGCTCGAC
GGGAGGCAAAGTGTTCGGAGAGGGCACTGCAGCTGCCAGCGCAGGAGGATTCGGGTTTGGGAGCAGCAGC
AACACCACATCCTTCGGCACGCTCGCGAGTCAGAATGCCCCCACTTTCGGATCACTGTCCCAACAGACTT
CTGGTTTTGGGACCCAGAGTAGCGGATTCTCTGGTTTTGGATCAGGCACAGGAGGGTTCAGCTTTGGGTC
AAATAACTCGTCTGTCCAGGGTTTTGGTGGCTGGCGAAGC
